Addgene plasmid #217485: pcDNA3.1-Zeo-otmyd88
Purpose: Expression of Blue Fluorescent Protein - P2A - full length protein kinase R from chinook salmon
Depositing lab: Bertrand Collet. Publication: Disruption of Myd88 in a salmonid epithelioid cell line reveals its contribution to bacterial detection and immune response. Rebl A, Peruzzi M, Collins C, Vendramin N, Boudinot P, Lorenzen N, Collet B. Cell Tissue Res. 2025 Oct 23. doi: 10.1007/s00441-025-04015-8. PubMed 41125964.
Backbone
  Vector backbone: pcDNA3.1-(-)-Zeo
  Vector type: Mammalian Expression
  Selectable markers: Zeocin
Growth in bacteria
  Bacterial resistance: Ampicillin, 100 μg/mL
  Growth temperature: 37°C
  Growth strain: DH5alpha
  Copy number: High Copy
Gene/Insert
  Gene/Insert name: BFP-P2A-otPKRFL
  Species: Oncorhynchus tshawytscha
  Promoter: CMV
  Cloning method: Restriction Enzyme; 5′ cloning site XhoI (not destroyed); 3′ cloning site EcoRI (not destroyed)
  Sequencing primers: 5′ GGCTAACTAGAGAACCCACTG; 3′ GGCAACTAGAAGGCACAGTC
Terms and licenses: Academic/Nonprofit Terms; Industry Terms: Not Available to Industry
How to cite: pcDNA3.1-Zeo-otmyd88 was a gift from Bertrand Collet (Addgene plasmid # 217485 ; http://n2t.net/addgene:217485 ; RRID:Addgene_217485)
