[The description below was written by a language model from this plasmid's Addgene catalogue record and pLannotate feature annotations shown in this document.]
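Description:
pcDNA3.1-Zeo-otmyd88 is a mammalian-type expression plasmid built on the pcDNA3.1(-)-Zeo backbone, with an insert from chinook salmon (Oncorhynchus tshawytscha) cloned between XhoI and EcoRI sites downstream of the CMV promoter. It is maintained in E. coli as a high-copy plasmid through a ColE1/pUC-type origin and an ampicillin resistance gene (β-lactamase) driven by its own promoter. An f1 origin is also present, a standard backbone element that allows single-stranded DNA production.

The record is internally inconsistent about the payload. The catalogue purpose and insert fields describe a blue fluorescent protein–P2A–full-length protein kinase R cassette (BFP-P2A-otPKRFL), whereas the plasmid name and the associated study on Myd88 in a salmonid cell line point to Myd88. The feature table from the full sequence supports the latter: the only open reading frame annotated between the CMV enhancer/promoter and the bovine growth hormone polyadenylation signal is a roughly 850 nt coding sequence matched by homology to Myd88 (the annotation tool's closest reference being the mouse protein). No fluorescent protein, P2A or kinase feature was detected. The construct therefore most likely expresses salmon Myd88 alone, and the catalogue insert description may belong to a different plasmid. A T7 promoter upstream of the insert permits in vitro transcription.

For selection in transfected eukaryotic cells, the Sh ble gene (Zeocin resistance) is driven by the SV40 early promoter, with an EM7 bacterial promoter also preceding it, and is terminated by an SV40 polyadenylation signal. Given the associated study, the plasmid is plausibly used to express Myd88 in fish cell lines, for example in work with Myd88-disrupted cells, although the record does not state this explicitly.
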