Features (pLannotate 1.2.2; 21 found; start..end, strand, type, name):
     28..80      -  misc_feature   bom (fragment): basis of mobility region from pBR322
    235..614     +  enhancer       CMV enhancer: human cytomegalovirus immediate early enhancer
    615..818     +  promoter       CMV promoter: human cytomegalovirus (CMV) immediate early promoter
    814..847     +  LTR            5' LTR (truncated) (fragment): truncated 5' long terminal repeat (LTR) from HIV-1
    863..881     +  promoter       T7 promoter: promoter for bacteriophage T7 RNA polymerase
    930..1775    +  CDS            Myd88: MYD88_MOUSE - Experimental evidence at protein level: Swiss-Prot protein existence level 1. [Isoform 2]: Defective in its ability to induce IRAK phosphorylation and NF-kappa-B activation and can function as a negative regulator of activation by IL-1 or lipopolysaccharide (LPS). From Mus musculus (Mouse).
   1852..2076    +  polyA_signal   bGH poly(A) signal: bovine growth hormone polyadenylation signal
   2080..2101    +  promoter       SV40 promoter (fragment): SV40 enhancer and early promoter
   2122..2550    +  rep_origin     f1 ori (sequence partly withheld): f1 bacteriophage origin of replication; arrow indicates direction of (+) strand synthesis
   2564..2893    +  promoter       SV40 promoter: SV40 enhancer and early promoter
   2941..2988    +  promoter       EM7 promoter: synthetic bacterial promoter&nbsp
   3007..3381    +  CDS            BleoR: antibiotic-binding protein; Sh ble from Streptoalloteichus hindustanus; confers resistance to bleomycin, phleomycin, and Zeocin™
   3391..3516    +  CDS            ble (fragment): BLE_KLEPN - Experimental evidence at protein level: Swiss-Prot protein existence level 1. Binding protein with a strong affinity to the bleomycin family of antibiotics. Binds to CL990; an antimitotic-antibiotic compound. From Klebsiella pneumoniae.
   3511..3632    +  polyA_signal   SV40 poly(A) signal: SV40 polyadenylation signal
   3705..3721    -  protein_bind   lac operator: The lac repressor binds to the lac operator to inhibit transcription in E. coli. This inhibition can be relieved by adding lactose or isopropyl-β-D-thiogalactopyranoside (IPTG). lac repressor encoded by lacI
   3729..3759    -  promoter       lac promoter: promoter for the E. coli lac operon
   3774..3795    -  protein_bind   CAP binding site: CAP binding activates transcription in the presence of cAMP. E. coli catabolite activator protein
   3808..3900    -  CDS            lacI (fragment): lac repressor; lacI; The lac repressor binds to the lac operator to inhibit transcription in E. coli. This inhibition can be relieved by adding lactose or isopropyl-β-D-thiogalactopyranoside (IPTG).
   4083..4671    -  rep_origin     ori: high-copy-number ColE1/pMB1/pBR322/pUC origin of replication
   4841..5701    -  CDS            AmpR: β-lactamase; bla; confers resistance to ampicillin, carbenicillin, and related antibiotics
   5702..5806    -  promoter       AmpR promoter: bla
>Addgene plasmid #217485 | pcDNA3.1-Zeo-otmyd88 | addgene full sequence | sequence record 430348 | Addgene NGS Result
GACGGATCGGGAGATCTCCCGATCCCCTATGGTGCACTCTCAGTACAATCTGCTCTGATGCCGCATAGTT
AAGCCAGTATCTGCTCCCTGCTTGTGTGTTGGAGGTCGCTGAGTAGTGCGCGAGCAAAATTTAAGCTACA
ACAAGGCAAGGCTTGACCGACAATTGCATGAAGAATCTGCTTAGGGTTAGGCGTTTTGCGCTGCTTCGCG
ATGTACGGGCCAGATATACGCGTTGACATTGATTATTGACTAGTTATTAATAGTAATCAATTACGGGGTC
ATTAGTTCATAGCCCATATATGGAGTTCCGCGTTACATAACTTACGGTAAATGGCCCGCCTGGCTGACCG
CCCAACGACCCCCGCCCATTGACGTCAATAATGACGTATGTTCCCATAGTAACGCCAATAGGGACTTTCC
ATTGACGTCAATGGGTGGAGTATTTACGGTAAACTGCCCACTTGGCAGTACATCAAGTGTATCATATGCC
AAGTACGCCCCCTATTGACGTCAATGACGGTAAATGGCCCGCCTGGCATTATGCCCAGTACATGACCTTA
TGGGACTTTCCTACTTGGCAGTACATCTACGTATTAGTCATCGCTATTACCATGGTGATGCGGTTTTGGC
AGTACATCAATGGGCGTGGATAGCGGTTTGACTCACGGGGATTTCCAAGTCTCCACCCCATTGACGTCAA
TGGGAGTTTGTTTTGGCACCAAAATCAACGGGACTTTCCAAAATGTCGTAACAACTCCGCCCCATTGACG
CAAATGGGCGGTAGGCGTGTACGGTGGGAGGTCTATATAAGCAGAGCTCTCTGGCTAACTAGAGAACCCA
CTGCTTACTGGCTTATCGAAATTAATACGACTCACTATAGGGAGACCCAAGCTGGCTAGCGTTTAAACGG
GCCCTCTAGACTCGAGATGTCAGCTAGTTTAGACCTGTGGAATATTCCACTGAGAGCGCTGAATATCAAC
GTGAGAAAAAGATTGGGACTGTTTTTAAATCCGAGAAACACTGTGGCATCAGACTGGATGTCTGTCGCAG
AAAACATGGGTTCCTCTTATTTAGAGATCAAGAATTACGAGGATTGCCAGGACCCAACACGGAAGATTCT
AGAGGACTGGCAAGCACGTTGTCCCGGAGCCAAAGTTGGAAAGTTAGTTTCAATTCTGGATAACGTGGAC
AGAAAGGACGTTGTGGAGGATCTCCGAGTTCTCATTGAGGAGGACTGTAGGAGGTACATAGAGAGACAGA
ATGAGCCCCCAGTCCAGGTTCCTGAGGTGGACAGCTGTGTTCCCAGAACCCCGGAGAGACAAGGCATCAC
CCTGGAGGATGACCCAGAAGGGGGTATACCGGAGCTGTTTGATGCCTTCATCTGCTACTGTCAGAGTGAC
TTTGACTTTGTCCATGAGATGATCCAGCAGTTGGAGCAGACGGACCACAAGTTGAAGCTGTGTGTGTTTG
ACCGGGATGTCCTGCCTGGATCATGTGTCTGGACCATCACCAGCGAACTCATCGAGAAGAGGTGTAAAAG
GATGGTGGTGGTGATATCTGATGAGTACCTGGACAGTGATGCTTGTGACTTCCAGACAAAGTTTGCCCTC
AGTCTCTGTCCTGGTGCCCGGAGCAAGCGACTGATCCCTGTGAAGTATAGGTCTATGAAAAAACCTTTCC
CCAGTATCCTGAGGTTCCTGACGGTGTGTGACTACACACGACCCTGTACACAGTCCTGGTTCTGGGTCCG
GCTGGCCAAGGCCCTCTCCCTGCCCTGAGAATTCCACCACACTGGACTAGTGGATCCGAGCTCGGTACCA
AGCTTAAGTTTAAACCGCTGATCAGCCTCGACTGTGCCTTCTAGTTGCCAGCCATCTGTTGTTTGCCCCT
CCCCCGTGCCTTCCTTGACCCTGGAAGGTGCCACTCCCACTGTCCTTTCCTAATAAAATGAGGAAATTGC
ATCGCATTGTCTGAGTAGGTGTCATTCTATTCTGGGGGGTGGGGTGGGGCAGGACAGCAAGGGGGAGGAT
TGGGAAGACAATAGCAGGCATGCTGGGGATGCGGTGGGCTCTATGGCTTCTGAGGCGGAAAGAACCAGCT
GGGGCTCTAGGGGGTATCCCC
[124 nt withheld, positions 2122-2245]
C
[91 nt withheld, positions 2247-2337]
A
[49 nt withheld, positions 2339-2387]
CCTTTGACGTTGGAGTCCACGTTCTTT
[37 nt withheld, positions 2415-2451]
ACCCTATCTCGGTCTATTCTTTTGATTTATAAGGGATTTTGCCGATTTCGGCCTATTGGTTAAAAAATGA
GCTGATTTAACAAAAATTTAACGCGAATTAATTCTGTGGAATGTGTGTCAGTTAGGGTGTGGAAAGTCCC
CAGGCTCCCCAGCAGGCAGAAGTATGCAAAGCATGCATCTCAATTAGTCAGCAACCAGGTGTGGAAAGTC
CCCAGGCTCCCCAGCAGGCAGAAGTATGCAAAGCATGCATCTCAATTAGTCAGCAACCATAGTCCCGCCC
CTAACTCCGCCCATCCCGCCCCTAACTCCGCCCAGTTCCGCCCATTCTCCGCCCCATGGCTGACTAATTT
TTTTTATTTATGCAGAGGCCGAGGCCGCCTCTGCCTCTGAGCTATTCCAGAAGTAGTGAGGAGGCTTTTT
TGGAGGCCTAGGCTTTTGCAAAAAGCTCCCGGGAGCTTGTATATCCATTTTCGGATCTGATCAGCACGTG
TTGACAATTAATCATCGGCATAGTATATCGGCATAGTATAATACGACAAGGTGAGGAACTAAACCATGGC
CAAGTTGACCAGTGCCGTTCCGGTGCTCACCGCGCGCGACGTCGCCGGAGCGGTCGAGTTCTGGACCGAC
CGGCTCGGGTTCTCCCGGGACTTCGTGGAGGACGACTTCGCCGGTGTGGTCCGGGACGACGTGACCCTGT
TCATCAGCGCGGTCCAGGACCAGGTGGTGCCGGACAACACCCTGGCCTGGGTGTGGGTGCGCGGCCTGGA
CGAGCTGTACGCCGAGTGGTCGGAGGTCGTGTCCACGAACTTCCGGGACGCCTCCGGGCCGGCCATGACC
GAGATCGGCGAGCAGCCGTGGGGGCGGGAGTTCGCCCTGCGCGACCCGGCCGGCAACTGCGTGCACTTCG
TGGCCGAGGAGCAGGACTGACACGTGCTACGAGATTTCGATTCCACCGCCGCCTTCTATGAAAGGTTGGG
CTTCGGAATCGTTTTCCGGGACGCCGGCTGGATGATCCTCCAGCGCGGGGATCTCATGCTGGAGTTCTTC
GCCCACCCCAACTTGTTTATTGCAGCTTATAATGGTTACAAATAAAGCAATAGCATCACAAATTTCACAA
ATAAAGCATTTTTTTCACTGCATTCTAGTTGTGGTTTGTCCAAACTCATCAATGTATCTTATCATGTCTG
TATACCGTCGACCTCTAGCTAGAGCTTGGCGTAATCATGGTCATAGCTGTTTCCTGTGTGAAATTGTTAT
CCGCTCACAATTCCACACAACATACGAGCCGGAAGCATAAAGTGTAAAGCCTGGGGTGCCTAATGAGTGA
GCTAACTCACATTAATTGCGTTGCGCTCACTGCCCGCTTTCCAGTCGGGAAACCTGTCGTGCCAGCTGCA
TTAATGAATCGGCCAACGCGCGGGGAGAGGCGGTTTGCGTATTGGGCGCTCTTCCGCTTCCTCGCTCACT
GACTCGCTGCGCTCGGTCGTTCGGCTGCGGCGAGCGGTATCAGCTCACTCAAAGGCGGTAATACGGTTAT
CCACAGAATCAGGGGATAACGCAGGAAAGAACATGTGAGCAAAAGGCCAGCAAAAGGCCAGGAACCGTAA
AAAGGCCGCGTTGCTGGCGTTTTTCCATAGGCTCCGCCCCCCTGACGAGCATCACAAAAATCGACGCTCA
AGTCAGAGGTGGCGAAACCCGACAGGACTATAAAGATACCAGGCGTTTCCCCCTGGAAGCTCCCTCGTGC
GCTCTCCTGTTCCGACCCTGCCGCTTACCGGATACCTGTCCGCCTTTCTCCCTTCGGGAAGCGTGGCGCT
TTCTCATAGCTCACGCTGTAGGTATCTCAGTTCGGTGTAGGTCGTTCGCTCCAAGCTGGGCTGTGTGCAC
GAACCCCCCGTTCAGCCCGACCGCTGCGCCTTATCCGGTAACTATCGTCTTGAGTCCAACCCGGTAAGAC
ACGACTTATCGCCACTGGCAGCAGCCACTGGTAACAGGATTAGCAGAGCGAGGTATGTAGGCGGTGCTAC
AGAGTTCTTGAAGTGGTGGCCTAACTACGGCTACACTAGAAGAACAGTATTTGGTATCTGCGCTCTGCTG
AAGCCAGTTACCTTCGGAAAAAGAGTTGGTAGCTCTTGATCCGGCAAACAAACCACCGCTGGTAGCGGTG
GTTTTTTTGTTTGCAAGCAGCAGATTACGCGCAGAAAAAAAGGATCTCAAGAAGATCCTTTGATCTTTTC
TACGGGGTCTGACGCTCAGTGGAACGAAAACTCACGTTAAGGGATTTTGGTCATGAGATTATCAAAAAGG
ATCTTCACCTAGATCCTTTTAAATTAAAAATGAAGTTTTAATCAATCTAAAGTATATATGAGTAAACTTG
GTCTGACAGTTACCAATGCTTAATCAGTGAGGCACCTATCTCAGCGATCTGTCTATTTCGTTCATCCATA
GTTGCCTGACTCCCCGTCGTGTAGATAACTACGATACGGGAGGGCTTACCATCTGGCCCCAGTGCTGCAA
TGATACCGCGAGACCCACGCTCACCGGCTCCAGATTTATCAGCAATAAACCAGCCAGCCGGAAGGGCCGA
GCGCAGAAGTGGTCCTGCAACTTTATCCGCCTCCATCCAGTCTATTAATTGTTGCCGGGAAGCTAGAGTA
AGTAGTTCGCCAGTTAATAGTTTGCGCAACGTTGTTGCCATTGCTACAGGCATCGTGGTGTCACGCTCGT
CGTTTGGTATGGCTTCATTCAGCTCCGGTTCCCAACGATCAAGGCGAGTTACATGATCCCCCATGTTGTG
CAAAAAAGCGGTTAGCTCCTTCGGTCCTCCGATCGTTGTCAGAAGTAAGTTGGCCGCAGTGTTATCACTC
ATGGTTATGGCAGCACTGCATAATTCTCTTACTGTCATGCCATCCGTAAGATGCTTTTCTGTGACTGGTG
AGTACTCAACCAAGTCATTCTGAGAATAGTGTATGCGGCGACCGAGTTGCTCTTGCCCGGCGTCAATACG
GGATAATACCGCGCCACATAGCAGAACTTTAAAAGTGCTCATCATTGGAAAACGTTCTTCGGGGCGAAAA
CTCTCAAGGATCTTACCGCTGTTGAGATCCAGTTCGATGTAACCCACTCGTGCACCCAACTGATCTTCAG
CATCTTTTACTTTCACCAGCGTTTCTGGGTGAGCAAAAACAGGAAGGCAAAATGCCGCAAAAAAGGGAAT
AAGGGCGACACGGAAATGTTGAATACTCATACTCTTCCTTTTTCAATATTATTGAAGCATTTATCAGGGT
TATTGTCTCATGAGCGGATACATATTTGAATGTATTTAGAAAAATAAACAAATAGGGGTTCCGCGCACAT
TTCCCCGAAAAGTGCCACCTGACGTC
